>Addgene plasmid #217004 | pET26b(modified)-FKBP12-Sm | addgene full sequence | sequence record 445871 | Addgene NGS Result
TTGGCGAATGGG
[124 nt withheld, positions 13-136]
C
[91 nt withheld, positions 138-228]
A
[49 nt withheld, positions 230-278]
CCTTTGACGTTGGAGTCCACGTTCTTT
[37 nt withheld, positions 306-342]
ACCCTATCTCGGTCTATTCTTTTGATTTATAAGGGATTTTGCCGATTTCGGCCTATTGGTTAAAAAATGA
GCTGATTTAACAAAAATTTAACGCGAATTTTAACAAAATATTAACGCTTACAATTTAGGTGGCACTTTTC
GGGGAAATGTGCGCGGAACCCCTATTTGTTTATTTTTCTAAATACATTCAAATATGTATCCGCTCATGAA
TTAATTCTTAGAAAAACTCATCGAGCATCAAATGAAACTGCAATTTATTCATATCAGGATTATCAATACC
ATATTTTTGAAAAAGCCGTTTCTGTAATGAAGGAGAAAACTCACCGAGGCAGTTCCATAGGATGGCAAGA
TCCTGGTATCGGTCTGCGATTCCGACTCGTCCAACATCAATACAACCTATTAATTTCCCCTCGTCAAAAA
TAAGGTTATCAAGTGAGAAATCACCATGAGTGACGACTGAATCCGGTGAGAATGGCAAAAGTTTATGCAT
TTCTTTCCAGACTTGTTCAACAGGCCAGCCATTACGCTCGTCATCAAAATCACTCGCATCAACCAAACCG
TTATTCATTCGTGATTGCGCCTGAGCGAGACGAAATACGCGATCGCTGTTAAAAGGACAATTACAAACAG
GAATCGAATGCAACCGGCGCAGGAACACTGCCAGCGCATCAACAATATTTTCACCTGAATCAGGATATTC
TTCTAATACCTGGAATGCTGTTTTCCCGGGGATCGCAGTGGTGAGTAACCATGCATCATCAGGAGTACGG
ATAAAATGCTTGATGGTCGGAAGAGGCATAAATTCCGTCAGCCAGTTTAGTCTGACCATCTCATCTGTAA
CATCATTGGCAACGCTACCTTTGCCATGTTTCAGAAACAACTCTGGCGCATCGGGCTTCCCATACAATCG
ATAGATTGTCGCACCTGATTGCCCGACATTATCGCGAGCCCATTTATACCCATATAAATCAGCATCCATG
TTGGAATTTAATCGCGGCCTAGAGCAAGACGTTTCCCGTTGAATATGGCTCATAACACCCCTTGTATTAC
TGTTTATGTAAGCAGACAGTTTTATTGTTCATGACCAAAATCCCTTAACGTGAGTTTTCGTTCCACTGAG
CGTCAGACCCCGTAGAAAAGATCAAAGGATCTTCTTGAGATCGTTTTGGTCTGCGCGTAATCTCTTGCTC
TGAAAACGAAAAAACCGCCTTGCAGGGCGGTTTTTCGAAGGTTCTCTGAACTACCAACTCTTTGAACCGA
GGTAACTGGCTTGGAGGAGCGCAGTCACCAAAACTTGTCCTTTCAGTTTAGCCTTAACCGGCGCATGACT
TCAAGACTAACTCCTCTAAATCAATTACCAGTGGCTGCTGCCAGTGGTGCTTTTGCATGTCTTTCCGGGT
TGGACTCAAGACGATAGTTACCGGATAAGGCGCAGCGGTCGGACTGAACGGGGGGTTCGTGCATACAGTC
CAGCTTGGAGCGAACTGCCTACCCGGAACTGAGTGTCAGGCGTGGAATGAGACAAACGCGGCCATAACAG
CGGAATGACACCGGTAAACCGAAAGGCAGGAACAGGAGAGCGCACGAGGGAGCCGCCAGGGGGAAACGCC
TGGTATCTTTATAGTCCTGTCGGGTTTCGCCACCACTGATTTGAGCGTCAGATTTCGTGATGCTTGTCAG
GGGGGCGGAGCCTATGGAAAAACGTATGGAAAAACGCCAGCAACGCGGCCTTTTTACGGTTCCTGGCCTT
TTGCTGGCCTTTTGCTCACATGTTCTTTCCTGCGTTATCCCCTGATTCTGTGGATAACCGTATTACCGCC
TTTGAGTGAGCTGATACCGCTCGCCGCAGCCGAACGACCGAGCGCAGCGAGTCAGTGAGCGAGGAAGCGG
AAGAGCGCCTGATGCGGTATTTTCTCCTTACGCATCTGTGCGGTATTTCACACCGCAATGGTGCACTCTC
AGTACAATCTGCTCTGATGCCGCATAGTTAAGCCAGTATACACTCCGCTATCGCTACGTGACTGGGTCAT
GGCTGCGCCCCGACACCCGCCAACACCCGCTGACGCGCCCTGACGGGCTTGTCTGCTCCCGGCATCCGCT
TACAGACAAGCTGTGACCGTCTCCGGGAGCTGCATGTGTCAGAGGTTTTCACCGTCATCACCGAAACGCG
CGAGGCAGCTGCGGTAAAGCTCATCAGCGTGGTCGTGAAGCGATTCACAGATGTCTGCCTGTTCATCCGC
GTCCAGCTCGTTGAGTTTCTCCAGAAGCGTTAATGTCTGGCTTCTGATAAAGCGGGCCATGTTAAGGGCG
GTTTTTTCCTGTTTGGTCACTGATGCCTCCGTGTAAGGGGGATTTCTGTTCATGGGGGTAATGATACCGA
TGAAACGAGAGAGGATGCTCACGATACGGGTTACTGATGATGAACATGCCCGGTTACTGGAACGTTGTGA
GGGTAAACAACTGGCGGTATGGATGCGGCGGGACCAGAGAAAAATCACTCAGGGTCAATGCCAGCGCTTC
GTTAATACAGATGTAGGTGTTCCACAGGGTAGCCAGCAGCATCCTGCGATGCAGATCCGGAACATAATGG
TGCAGGGCGCTGACTTCCGCGTTTCCAGACTTTACGAAACACGGAAACCGAAGACCATTCATGTTGTTGC
TCAGGTCGCAGACGTTTTGCAGCAGCAGTCGCTTCACGTTCGCTCGCGTATCGGTGATTCATTCTGCTAA
CCAGTAAGGCAACCCCGCCAGCCTAGCCGGGTCCTCAACGACAGGAGCACGATCATGCGCACCCGTGGGG
CCGCCATGCCGGCGATAATGGCCTGCTTCTCGCCGAAACGTTTGGTGGCGGGACCAGTGACGAAGGCTTG
AGCGAGGGCGTGCAAGATTCCGAATACCGCAAGCGACAGGCCGATCATCGTCGCGCTCCAGCGAAAGCGG
TCCTCGCCGAAAATGACCCAGAGCGCTGCCGGCACCTGTCCTACGAGTTGCATGATAAAGAAGACAGTCA
TAAGTGCGGCGACGATAGTCATGCCCCGCGCCCACCGGAAGGAGCTGACTGGGTTGAAGGCTCTCAAGGG
CATCGGTCGAGATCCCGGTGCCTAATGAGTGAGCTAACTTACATTAATTGCGTTGCGCTCACTGCCCGCT
TTCCAGTCGGGAAACCTGTCGTGCCAGCTGCATTAATGAATCGGCCAACGCGCGGGGAGAGGCGGTTTGC
GTATTGGGCGCCAGGGTGGTTTTTCTTTTCACCAGTGAGACGGGCAACAGCTGATTGCCCTTCACCGCCT
GGCCCTGAGAGAGTTGCAGCAAGCGGTCCACGCTGGTTTGCCCCAGCAGGCGAAAATCCTGTTTGATGGT
GGTTAACGGCGGGATATAACATGAGCTGTCTTCGGTATCGTCGTATCCCACTACCGAGATATCCGCACCA
ACGCGCAGCCCGGACTCGGTAATGGCGCGCATTGCGCCCAGCGCCATCTGATCGTTGGCAACCAGCATCG
CAGTGGGAACGATGCCCTCATTCAGCATTTGCATGGTTTGTTGAAAACCGGACATGGCACTCCAGTCGCC
TTCCCGTTCCGCTATCGGCTGAATTTGATTGCGAGTGAGATATTTATGCCAGCCAGCCAGACGCAGACGC
GCCGAGACAGAACTTAATGGGCCCGCTAACAGCGCGATTTGCTGGTGACCCAATGCGACCAGATGCTCCA
CGCCCAGTCGCGTACCGTCTTCATGGGAGAAAATAATACTGTTGATGGGTGTCTGGTCAGAGACATCAAG
AAATAACGCCGGAACATTAGTGCAGGCAGCTTCCACAGCAATGGCATCCTGGTCATCCAGCGGATAGTTA
ATGATCAGCCCACTGACGCGTTGCGCGAGAAGATTGTGCACCGCCGCTTTACAGGCTTCGACGCCGCTTC
GTTCTACCATCGACACCACCACGCTGGCACCCAGTTGATCGGCGCGAGATTTAATCGCCGCGACAATTTG
CGACGGCGCGTGCAGGGCCAGACTGGAGGTGGCAACGCCAATCAGCAACGACTGTTTGCCCGCCAGTTGT
TGTGCCACGCGGTTGGGAATGTAATTCAGCTCCGCCATCGCCGCTTCCACTTTTTCCCGCGTTTTCGCAG
AAACGTGGCTGGCCTGGTTCACCACGCGGGAAACGGTCTGATAAGAGACACCGGCATACTCTGCGACATC
GTATAACGTTACTGGTTTCACATTCACCACCCTGAATTGACTCTCTTCCGGGCGCTATCATGCCATACCG
CGAAAGGTTTTGCGCCATTCGATGGTGTCCGGGATCTCGACGCTCTCCCTTATGCGACTCCTGCATTAGG
AAGCAGCCCAGTAGTAGGTTGAGGCCGTTGAGCACCGCCGCCGCAAGGAATGGTGCATGCAAGGAGATGG
CGCCCAACAGTCCCCCGGCCACGGGGCCTGCCACCATACCCACGCCGAAACAAGCGCTCATGAGCCCGAA
GTGGCGAGCCCGATCTTCCCCATCGGTGATGTCGGCGATATAGGCGCCAGCAACCGCACCTGTGGCGCCG
GTGATGCCGGCCACGATGCGTCCGGCGTAGAGGATCGAGATCTCGATCCCGCGAAATTAATACGACTCAC
TATAGGGGAATTGTGAGCGGATAACAATTCCCCTCTAGAAATAATTTTGTTTAACTTTAAGAAGGAGATA
TACATATGGGGGGTTCTCATCATCATCATCATCATGGTATGGCTAGCATGACTGGTGGACAGCAAATGGG
TCGGGATCTGTACGACGATGACGATAAGGATCCGAGCGGTGTGCAGGTGGAAACCATTAGCCCGGGTGAT
GGCCGTACCTTTCCGAAACGTGGCCAGACCTGCGTTGTGCATTATACCGGCATGCTGGAAGATGGCAAAA
AATTTGATAGCAGCCGCGATCGTAACAAACCGTTCAAATTCATGCTGGGCAAACAGGAAGTGATTCGCGG
CTGGGAGGAAGGCGTGGCGCAGATGAGCGTTGGCCAGCGTGCGAAACTGACCATCAGCCCGGATTATGCG
TATGGCGCGACCGGCCATCCGGGTATTATTCCGCCGCATGCGACCCTGGTGTTTGATGTGGAACTGCTGA
AACTGGAAGTTTCTCAAGGCAGTTCAGGTGGTGGCGGGAGCGGAGGTGGAGGCTCGAGCGGTGTGACCGG
CTACCGGCTGTTCGAGGAGATTCTGTGAGGCTGTTTTGGCGGATGAGAGAAGATTGAGATCCGGCTGCTA
ACAAAGCCCGAAAGGAAGCTGAGTTGGCTGCTGCCACCGCTGAGCAATAACTAGCATAACCCCTTGGGGC
CTCTAAACGGGTCTTGAGGGGTTTTTTGCTGAAAGGAGGAACTATATCCGGA
Features (pLannotate 1.2.2; 22 found; start..end, strand, type, name):
     13..441     +  rep_origin     f1 ori (sequence partly withheld): f1 bacteriophage origin of replication; arrow indicates direction of (+) strand synthesis
    494..551     +  promoter       AmpR promoter (fragment): bla
    560..1375    -  CDS            KanR: aminoglycoside phosphotransferase; aph(3')-Ia; confers resistance to kanamycin in bacteria or G418 (Geneticin®) in eukaryotes
   1497..2042    +  rep_origin     p15A ori: Plasmids containing the medium-copy-number p15A origin of replication can be propagated in E. coli cells that contain a second plasmid with the ColE1 origin.
   2102..2235    +  rep_origin     RSF ori (fragment): Plasmids containing the RSF 1030 origin of replication can be propagated in E. coli cells that contain additional plasmids with compatible origins.
   2240..2379    -  misc_feature   bom: basis of mobility region from pBR322
   2481..2672    -  CDS            rop: Rop protein, which maintains plasmids at low copy number; rop
   2689..3069    +  CDS            YPB1_ECOLX: Protein predicted: Swiss-Prot protein existence level 4. From Escherichia coli.
   3141..3432    -  CDS            TcR (fragment): tetracycline efflux protein; tet; confers resistance to tetracycline
   3447..3468    -  protein_bind   CAP binding site: CAP binding activates transcription in the presence of cAMP. E. coli catabolite activator protein
   3481..4563    -  CDS            lacI: lac repressor; lacI; The lac repressor binds to the lac operator to inhibit transcription in E. coli. This inhibition can be relieved by adding lactose or isopropyl-β-D-thiogalactopyranoside (IPTG).
   4564..4641    -  promoter       lacI promoter: lacI
   4649..4928    -  CDS            TcR (fragment): tetracycline efflux protein; tet; confers resistance to tetracycline
   4950..4968    +  promoter       T7 promoter: promoter for bacteriophage T7 RNA polymerase
   4969..4993    +  protein_bind   lac operator: The lac repressor binds to the lac operator to inhibit transcription in E. coli. This inhibition can be relieved by adding lactose or isopropyl-β-D-thiogalactopyranoside (IPTG). lac repressor encoded by lacI
   5008..5030    +  RBS            RBS: efficient ribosome binding site from bacteriophage T7 gene 10 (Olins and Rangwala, 1989)
   5050..5070    +  CDS            capTEV™ (fragment): composite tag for in vivo biotinylation, TEV protease cleavage, and 6xHis tagging
   5071..5103    +  CDS            T7 tag (gene 10 leader): leader peptide from bacteriophage T7 gene 10 promotes efficient translation in E. coli
   5107..5130    +  CDS            Xpress™ tag: Xpress™ epitope tag, including an enterokinase recognition and cleavage site
   5140..5460    +  CDS            FKBP1A: FKB1A_HUMAN - Also known as FKBP1, FKBP12. Experimental evidence at protein level: Swiss-Prot protein existence level 1. Keeps in an inactive conformation TGFBR1, the TGF-beta type I serine/threonine kinase receptor, preventing TGF-beta receptor activation in absence of ligand. Recruits SMAD7 to ACVR1B which prevents the association of SMAD2 and SMAD3 with the activin receptor complex, thereby blocking the activin signal. May modulate the RYR1 calcium channel activity. PPIases accelerate the folding of proteins. It catalyzes the cis-trans isomerization of proline imidic peptide bonds in oligop
   5586..5635    +  CDS            SET1 (fragment): solubility-enhancement tag derived from T7 phage gene 10B
   5643..5690    +  terminator     T7 terminator: transcription terminator for bacteriophage T7 RNA polymerase
