[The description below was written by a language model from this plasmid's Addgene catalogue record and pLannotate feature annotations shown in this document.]
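Description:
pET26b(modified)-FKBP12-Sm is a bacterial expression plasmid of about 5.7 kb, built on a modified pET26b backbone, for producing human FKBP12 (FKBP1A) fused through a linker to the SmallBiT fragment of split NanoLuc luciferase at its C terminus. Selection is by kanamycin through an aph(3')-Ia gene. The annotation shows a p15A origin in place of the usual pET origin, alongside a short RSF origin fragment, the pBR322 bom region and rop. This is presumably the "modified" aspect of the backbone and agrees with the low copy number in the record. A p15A origin permits co-maintenance with a ColE1-type plasmid. An f1 origin and remnants of a tetracycline resistance gene are also present.

Expression is driven by a T7 promoter with an adjacent lac operator and the T7 gene 10 ribosome binding site. The plasmid carries lacI, so transcription requires a host supplying T7 RNA polymerase and is induced with IPTG. A T7 terminator closes the cassette. Upstream of FKBP12 the annotation detects a short match to a His-containing composite tag, the T7 gene 10 leader and an Xpress epitope with its enterokinase site, indicating an N-terminal tag region not mentioned in the catalogue fields. The linker and SmallBiT peptide were not annotated as features but would lie in the unannotated stretch after the FKBP12 coding sequence.

The associated study mapped protein-protein interactions in gas vesicle assembly. FKBP12 binds FRB in the presence of rapamycin, so this construct most plausibly acts as a control partner for a LargeBiT fusion in split-luciferase complementation assays, although the record states only that it expresses the fusion.
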