Addgene plasmid #217004: pET26b(modified)-FKBP12-Sm
Purpose: Expression of FKBP12-Linker-Small BiT
Depositing lab: George Lu. Depositing organization: Rice University. Publication: Elucidating the assembly of gas vesicles by systematic protein-protein interaction analysis. Iburg M, Anderson AP, Wong VT, Anton ED, He A, Lu GJ. EMBO J. 2024 Oct;43(19):4156-4172. doi: 10.1038/s44318-024-00178-2. Epub 2024 Sep 3. PubMed 39227754.
Backbone
  Vector backbone: pET26b
  Vector type: Bacterial Expression
Growth in bacteria
  Bacterial resistance: Kanamycin, 50 μg/mL
  Growth temperature: 30°C
  Growth strain: DH5alpha
  Copy number: Low Copy
Gene/Insert
  Gene/Insert name: FKBP12-Linker-Small BiT
  Species: H. sapiens (human), Synthetic
  Tag / fusion protein: Split Nanoluciferase SmallBiT (C terminal on insert)
  Cloning method: Gibson Cloning
Terms and licenses: Academic/Nonprofit Terms; Industry Terms: Not Available to Industry
Depositor comments: Please visit https://www.biorxiv.org/content/10.1101/2023.07.23.550228v1 for bioRxiv preprint.
How to cite: pET26b(modified)-FKBP12-Sm was a gift from George Lu (Addgene plasmid # 217004 ; http://n2t.net/addgene:217004 ; RRID:Addgene_217004)
